Addgene plasmid #62959: Mucolipin1-pHcRed C1
Purpose: full length human Mucolipin-1 cloned into pHcRed1 C1
Depositing lab: Paul Luzio. Depositing organization: University of Cambridge. Publication: Mucolipin-1 is a lysosomal membrane protein required for intracellular lactosylceramide traffic. Pryor PR, Reimann F, Gribble FM, Luzio JP. Traffic. 2006 Oct;7(10):1388-98. 10.1111/j.1600-0854.2006.00475.x PubMed 16978393.
Backbone
  Vector backbone: pHcRed1 C1
  Vector type: Mammalian Expression
Growth in bacteria
  Bacterial resistance: Kanamycin, 50 μg/mL
  Growth temperature: 37°C
  Growth strain: DH5alpha
  Copy number: Unknown
Gene/Insert
  Gene/Insert name: Mucolipin-1
  Species: H. sapiens (human)
  Insert size (bp): 1830
  Mutation: Mucolipin-1 has 1 silent mutation compared to the coding sequence of NM_020533.2 N328 AAT instead of AAC
  GenBank ID: NM_020533.2 Q9GZU1
  Entrez Gene: MCOLN1 (a.k.a. LECD, MG-2, ML1, ML4, MLIV, MST080, MSTP080, TRP-ML1, TRPM-L1, TRPML1)
  Promoter: CMV
  Tag / fusion protein: HcRed1 (N terminal on backbone)
  Cloning method: Restriction Enzyme; 5′ cloning site XhoI (not destroyed); 3′ cloning site KpnI (not destroyed)
  Sequencing primers: 5′ 5’ CACCGACATCCGGCTCCAGATG 3’; 3′ 5’ GGACAAACCACAACTAGAATGCAGTG 3’
Terms and licenses: Academic/Nonprofit Terms; Industry Terms: Not Available to Industry
How to cite: Mucolipin1-pHcRed C1 was a gift from Paul Luzio (Addgene plasmid # 62959 ; http://n2t.net/addgene:62959 ; RRID:Addgene_62959)
