[The description below was written by a language model from this plasmid's Addgene catalogue record and pLannotate feature annotations shown in this document.]
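Description:
Mucolipin1-pHcRed C1 is a mammalian expression plasmid of about 6.5 kb in which full-length human Mucolipin-1 (MCOLN1, also called TRPML1) has been cloned into the pHcRed1 C1 backbone between XhoI and KpnI sites, both of which are retained. The human cytomegalovirus immediate early enhancer and promoter drive a single open reading frame in which HcRed1, a far-red fluorescent variant of the Heteractis crispa chromoprotein with mammalian-optimised codons, sits upstream of a short multiple cloning site remnant and the MCOLN1 coding sequence. This places the fluorescent tag at the N terminus of the channel protein. Transcripts are terminated by an SV40 polyadenylation signal downstream of the insert. The record notes one silent change relative to the reference coding sequence, at the codon for N328, so the encoded protein is wild type. The catalogued insert size of 1830 bp is somewhat longer than the 1740 bp annotated as MCOLN1 coding sequence, so it presumably includes flanking sequence.

In bacteria the plasmid is propagated through a high-copy ColE1/pUC-type origin and selected with kanamycin. The Tn5 aminoglycoside phosphotransferase gene (NeoR/KanR) sits behind tandem bacterial (bla) and SV40 early promoters and is followed by an HSV TK polyadenylation signal, so the same marker can also support G418 selection of transfected mammalian cells. An f1 origin is also present. The small large T antigen, ble and bGH poly(A) fragments in the annotation appear to be backbone remnants rather than functional elements. The associated publication characterises Mucolipin-1 as a lysosomal membrane protein involved in lipid trafficking, which fits using this construct to visualise the tagged protein's subcellular localisation in mammalian cells.
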