Features (pLannotate 1.2.2; 16 found; start..end, strand, type, name):
     61..364     +  enhancer       CMV enhancer: human cytomegalovirus immediate early enhancer
    365..568     +  promoter       CMV promoter: human cytomegalovirus (CMV) immediate early promoter
    613..1297    +  CDS            HcRed1 (fragment): far-red fluorescent variant of Heteractis crispa chromoprotein mammalian codon-optimized
   1297..1316    +  misc_feature   MCS (fragment): multiple cloning site
   1321..3060    +  CDS            MCOLN1 (sequence withheld): MCLN1_HUMAN - Also known as ML4, TRPML1 From Homo sapiens (Human).
   3133..3159    +  misc_feature   MCS (fragment): multiple cloning site
   3171..3255    +  CDS            large T antigen (fragment): large T antigen from SV40 (simian virus 40)
   3278..3399    +  polyA_signal   SV40 poly(A) signal: SV40 polyadenylation signal
   3433..3861    -  rep_origin     f1 ori (sequence partly withheld): f1 bacteriophage origin of replication; arrow indicates direction of (+) strand synthesis
   3888..3992    +  promoter       AmpR promoter: bla
   3994..4351    +  promoter       SV40 promoter: SV40 enhancer and early promoter
   4386..5180    +  CDS            NeoR/KanR: aminoglycoside phosphotransferase from Tn5; aph(3')-II (or nptII); confers resistance to neomycin, kanamycin, and G418 (Geneticin®)
   5201..5353    +  CDS            ble (fragment): BLE_KLEPN - Experimental evidence at protein level: Swiss-Prot protein existence level 1. Binding protein with a strong affinity to the bleomycin family of antibiotics. Binds to CL990; an antimitotic-antibiotic compound. From Klebsiella pneumoniae.
   5412..5459    +  polyA_signal   HSV TK poly(A) signal: herpes simplex virus thymidine kinase polyadenylation signal (Cole and Stacy, 1985)
   5550..5566    -  polyA_signal   bGH poly(A) signal (fragment): bovine growth hormone polyadenylation signal
   5788..6376    +  rep_origin     ori: high-copy-number ColE1/pMB1/pBR322/pUC origin of replication
>Addgene plasmid #62959 | Mucolipin1-pHcRed C1 | addgene full sequence | sequence record 383949 | Addgene NGS Result
TAGTTATTAATAGTAATCAATTACGGGGTCATTAGTTCATAGCCCATATATGGAGTTCCGCGTTACATAA
CTTACGGTAAATGGCCCGCCTGGCTGACCGCCCAACGACCCCCGCCCATTGACGTCAATAATGACGTATG
TTCCCATAGTAACGCCAATAGGGACTTTCCATTGACGTCAATGGGTGGAGTATTTACGGTAAACTGCCCA
CTTGGCAGTACATCAAGTGTATCATATGCCAAGTACGCCCCCTATTGACGTCAATGACGGTAAATGGCCC
GCCTGGCATTATGCCCAGTACATGACCTTATGGGACTTTCCTACTTGGCAGTACATCTACGTATTAGTCA
TCGCTATTACCATGGTGATGCGGTTTTGGCAGTACATCAATGGGCGTGGATAGCGGTTTGACTCACGGGG
ATTTCCAAGTCTCCACCCCATTGACGTCAATGGGAGTTTGTTTTGGCACCAAAATCAACGGGACTTTCCA
AAATGTCGTAACAACTCCGCCCCATTGACGCAAATGGGCGGTAGGCGTGTACGGTGGGAGGTCTATATAA
GCAGAGCTGGTTTAGTGAACCGTCAGATCCGCTAGCGCTACCGGTCGCCACCATGGTGAGCGGCCTGCTG
AAGGAGAGTATGCGCATCAAGATGTACATGGAGGGCACCGTGAACGGCCACTACTTCAAGTGCGAGGGCG
AGGGCGACGGCAACCCCTTCGCCGGCACCCAGAGCATGAGAATCCACGTGACCGAGGGCGCCCCCCTGCC
CTTCGCCTTCGACATCCTGGCCCCCTGCTGCGAGTACGGCAGCAGGACCTTCGTGCACCACACCGCCGAG
ATCCCCGACTTCTTCAAGCAGAGCTTCCCCGAGGGCTTCACCTGGGAGAGAACCACCACCTACGAGGACG
GCGGCATCCTGACCGCCCACCAGGACACCAGCCTGGAGGGCAACTGCCTGATCTACAAGGTGAAGGTGCA
CGGCACCAACTTCCCCGCCGACGGCCCCGTGATGAAGAACAAGAGCGGCGGCTGGGAGCCCAGCACCGAG
GTGGTGTACCCCGAGAACGGCGTGCTGTGCGGCCGGAACGTGATGGCCCTGAAGGTGGGCGACCGGCACC
TGATCTGCCACCACTACACCAGCTACCGGAGCAAGAAGGCCGTGCGCGCCCTGACCATGCCCGGCTTCCA
CTTCACCGACATCCGGCTCCAGATGCTGCGGAAGAAGAAGGACGAGTACTTCGAGCTGTACGAGGCCAGC
GTGGCCCGGTACAGCGACCTGCCCGAGAAGGCCAACTCCGGACTCAGATCTCGAGCCACC
[1740 nt withheld, positions 1321-3060]
TGATTCGACCTGAAGGGCGAATTCAGGCCTGAATTCCAGCACACTGGCGGCCGTTACTAGTGGATCCGAG
CTCGGTACCGCGGGCCCGGGATCCACCGGATCTAGATAACTGATCATAATCAGCCATACCACATTTGTAG
AGGTTTTACTTGCTTTAAAAAACCTCCCACACCTCCCCCTGAACCTGAAACATAAAATGAATGCAATTGT
TGTTGTTAACTTGTTTATTGCAGCTTATAATGGTTACAAATAAAGCAATAGCATCACAAATTTCACAAAT
AAAGCATTTTTTTCACTGCATTCTAGTTGTGGTTTGTCCAAACTCATCAATGTATCTTAACGCGTAAATT
GTAAGCGTTAATATTTTGTTAAAATTCGCGTTAAATTTTTGTTAAATCAGCTCATTTTTTAACCAATAGG
CCGAAATCGGCAAAATCCCTTATAAATCAAAAGAATAGACCGAGATAGGGT
[37 nt withheld, positions 3532-3568]
AAAGAACGTGGACTCCAACGTCAAAGG
[49 nt withheld, positions 3596-3644]
T
[91 nt withheld, positions 3646-3736]
G
[124 nt withheld, positions 3738-3861]
CAGGTGGCACTTTTCGGGGAAATGTGCGCGGAACCCCTATTTGTTTATTTTTCTAAATACATTCAAATAT
GTATCCGCTCATGAGACAATAACCCTGATAAATGCTTCAATAATATTGAAAAAGGAAGAGTCCTGAGGCG
GAAAGAACCAGCTGTGGAATGTGTGTCAGTTAGGGTGTGGAAAGTCCCCAGGCTCCCCAGCAGGCAGAAG
TATGCAAAGCATGCATCTCAATTAGTCAGCAACCAGGTGTGGAAAGTCCCCAGGCTCCCCAGCAGGCAGA
AGTATGCAAAGCATGCATCTCAATTAGTCAGCAACCATAGTCCCGCCCCTAACTCCGCCCATCCCGCCCC
TAACTCCGCCCAGTTCCGCCCATTCTCCGCCCCATGGCTGACTAATTTTTTTTATTTATGCAGAGGCCGA
GGCCGCCTCGGCCTCTGAGCTATTCCAGAAGTAGTGAGGAGGCTTTTTTGGAGGCCTAGGCTTTTGCAAA
GATCGATCAAGAGACAGGATGAGGATCGTTTCGCATGATTGAACAAGATGGATTGCACGCAGGTTCTCCG
GCCGCTTGGGTGGAGAGGCTATTCGGCTATGACTGGGCACAACAGACAATCGGCTGCTCTGATGCCGCCG
TGTTCCGGCTGTCAGCGCAGGGGCGCCCGGTTCTTTTTGTCAAGACCGACCTGTCCGGTGCCCTGAATGA
ACTGCAAGACGAGGCAGCGCGGCTATCGTGGCTGGCCACGACGGGCGTTCCTTGCGCAGCTGTGCTCGAC
GTTGTCACTGAAGCGGGAAGGGACTGGCTGCTATTGGGCGAAGTGCCGGGGCAGGATCTCCTGTCATCTC
ACCTTGCTCCTGCCGAGAAAGTATCCATCATGGCTGATGCAATGCGGCGGCTGCATACGCTTGATCCGGC
TACCTGCCCATTCGACCACCAAGCGAAACATCGCATCGAGCGAGCACGTACTCGGATGGAAGCCGGTCTT
GTCGATCAGGATGATCTGGACGAAGAGCATCAGGGGCTCGCGCCAGCCGAACTGTTCGCCAGGCTCAAGG
CGAGCATGCCCGACGGCGAGGATCTCGTCGTGACCCATGGCGATGCCTGCTTGCCGAATATCATGGTGGA
AAATGGCCGCTTTTCTGGATTCATCGACTGTGGCCGGCTGGGTGTGGCGGACCGCTATCAGGACATAGCG
TTGGCTACCCGTGATATTGCTGAAGAGCTTGGCGGCGAATGGGCTGACCGCTTCCTCGTGCTTTACGGTA
TCGCCGCTCCCGATTCGCAGCGCATCGCCTTCTATCGCCTTCTTGACGAGTTCTTCTGAGCGGGACTCTG
GGGTTCGAAATGACCGACCAAGCGACGCCCAACCTGCCATCACGAGATTTCGATTCCACCGCCGCCTTCT
ATGAAAGGTTGGGCTTCGGAATCGTTTTCCGGGACGCCGGCTGGATGATCCTCCAGCGCGGGGATCTCAT
GCTGGAGTTCTTCGCCCACCCTAGGGGGAGGCTAACTGAAACACGGAAGGAGACAATACCGGAAGGAACC
CGCGCTATGACGGCAATAAAAAGACAGAATAAAACGCACGGTGTTGGGTCGTTTGTTCATAAACGCGGGG
TTCGGTCCCAGGGCTGGCACTCTGTCGATACCCCACCGAGACCCCATTGGGGCCAATACGCCCGCGTTTC
TTCCTTTTCCCCACCCCACCCCCCAAGTTCGGGTGAAGGCCCAGGGCTCGCAGCCAACGTCGGGGCGGCA
GGCCCTGCCATAGCCTCAGGTTACTCATATATACTTTAGATTGATTTAAAACTTCATTTTTAATTTAAAA
GGATCTAGGTGAAGATCCTTTTTGATAATCTCATGACCAAAATCCCTTAACGTGAGTTTTCGTTCCACTG
AGCGTCAGACCCCGTAGAAAAGATCAAAGGATCTTCTTGAGATCCTTTTTTTCTGCGCGTAATCTGCTGC
TTGCAAACAAAAAAACCACCGCTACCAGCGGTGGTTTGTTTGCCGGATCAAGAGCTACCAACTCTTTTTC
CGAAGGTAACTGGCTTCAGCAGAGCGCAGATACCAAATACTGTTCTTCTAGTGTAGCCGTAGTTAGGCCA
CCACTTCAAGAACTCTGTAGCACCGCCTACATACCTCGCTCTGCTAATCCTGTTACCAGTGGCTGCTGCC
AGTGGCGATAAGTCGTGTCTTACCGGGTTGGACTCAAGACGATAGTTACCGGATAAGGCGCAGCGGTCGG
GCTGAACGGGGGGTTCGTGCACACAGCCCAGCTTGGAGCGAACGACCTACACCGAACTGAGATACCTACA
GCGTGAGCTATGAGAAAGCGCCACGCTTCCCGAAGGGAGAAAGGCGGACAGGTATCCGGTAAGCGGCAGG
GTCGGAACAGGAGAGCGCACGAGGGAGCTTCCAGGGGGAAACGCCTGGTATCTTTATAGTCCTGTCGGGT
TTCGCCACCTCTGACTTGAGCGTCGATTTTTGTGATGCTCGTCAGGGGGGCGGAGCCTATGGAAAAACGC
CAGCAACGCGGCCTTTTTACGGTTCCTGGCCTTTTGCTGGCCTTTTGCTCACATGTTCTTTCCTGCGTTA
TCCCCTGATTCTGTGGATAACCGTATTACCGCCATGCAT
