>Addgene plasmid #62959 | Mucolipin1-pHcRed C1 | depositor partial sequence | sequence record 103969 | insert sequence including sites
CTCGAGCCACC
[1740 nt withheld, positions 12-1751]
TGATTCGACCTGAAGGGCGAATTCAGGCCTGAATTCCAGCACACTGGCGGCCGTTACTAGTGGATCCGAG
CTCGGTACC
