>Addgene plasmid #62959 | Mucolipin1-pHcRed C1 | addgene partial sequence | sequence record 107473 | HcRed-Fwd 5'-ACGAGTACTTCGAGCTGTACGA-3'
AGCGACCTGCCCGAGAAGGCCAACTCCGGACTCAGATCTCGAGCCACC
[995 nt withheld, positions 49-1043]
