>Addgene plasmid #62959 | Mucolipin1-pHcRed C1 | addgene partial sequence | sequence record 107474 | CMV-F 5'-CGCAAATGGGCGGTAGGCGTG-3'
CTATATAAGCAGAGCTGGTTTAGTGAACCGTCAGATCCGCTAGCGCTACCGGTCGCCACCATGGTGAGCG
GCCTGCTGAAGGAGAGTATGCGCATCAAGATGTACATGGAGGGCACCGTGAACGGCCACTACTTCAAGTG
CGAGGGCGAGGGCGACGGCAACCCCTTCGCCGGCACCCAGAGCATGAGAATCCACGTGACCGAGGGCGCC
CCCCTGCCCTTCGCCTTCGACATCCTGGCCCCCTGCTGCGAGTACGGCAGCAGGACCTTCGTGCACCACA
CCGCCGAGATCCCCGACTTCTTCAAGCAGAGCTTCCCCGAGGGCTTCACCTGGGAGAGAACCACCACCTA
CGAGGACGGCGGCATCCTGACCGCCCACCAGGACACCAGCCTGGAGGGCAACTGCCTGATCTACAAGGTG
AAGGTGCACGGCACCAACTTCCCCGCCGACGGCCCCGTGATGAAGAACAAGAGCGGCGGCTGGGAGCCCA
GCACCGAGGTGGTGTACCCCGAGAACGGCGTGCTGTGCGGCCGGAACGTGATGGCCCTGAAGGTGGGCGA
CCGGCACCTGATCTGCCACCACTACACCAGCTACCGGAGCAAGAAGGCCGTGCGCGCCCTGACCATGCCC
GGCTTCCACTTCACCGACATCCGGCTCCAGATGCTGCGGAAGAAGAAGGACGAGTACTTCGAGCTGTACG
AGGCCAGCGTGGCCCGGTACAGCGACCTGCCCGAGAAGGCCAACTCCGGACTCAGATCTCGAGCCACC
[322 nt withheld, positions 769-1090]
