>Addgene plasmid #62959 | Mucolipin1-pHcRed C1 | addgene partial sequence | sequence record 107485 | SV40pA-R 5'-GAAATTTGTGATGCTATTGC-3'
TTATAAGCTGCAATAAACAAGTTAACAACAACAATTGCATTCATTTTATGTTTCAGGTTCAGGGGGAGGT
GTGGGAGGTTTTTTAAAGCAAGTAAAACCTCTACAAATGTGGTATGGCTGATTATGATCAGTTATCTAGA
TCCGGTGGATCCCGGGCCCGCGGTACCGAGCTCGGATCCACTAGTAACGGCCGCCAGTGTGCTGGAATTC
AGGCCTGAATTCGCCCTTCAGGTCGAATCA
[770 nt withheld, positions 241-1010]
